Addgene plasmid #178369: pOME0002
Purpose: Expresses KSHV K1 tagged double stop
Depositing lab: Dirk Dittmer. Depositing organization: University of North Carolina at Chapel Hill. Publication: Novel modulators of p53-signaling encoded by unknown genes of emerging viruses. Alzhanova D, Corcoran K, Bailey AG, Long K, Taft-Benz S, Graham RL, Broussard GS, Heise M, Neumann G, Halfmann P, Kawaoka Y, Baric RS, Damania B, Dittmer DP. PLoS Pathog. 2021 Jan 7;17(1):e1009033. doi: 10.1371/journal.ppat.1009033. eCollection 2021 Jan. PubMed 33411764.
Backbone
  Vector backbone: pDEST47
  Backbone size w/o insert (bp): 7780
  Vector type: Mammalian Expression
Growth in bacteria
  Bacterial resistance: Ampicillin, 100 μg/mL
  Growth temperature: 37°C
  Growth strain: DH5alpha
  Copy number: High Copy
Gene/Insert
  Gene/Insert name: KSHV K1
  Species: Kaposi's sarcoma-associated herpesvirus
  Insert size (bp): 956
  Tag / fusion protein: 3xFLAG (C terminal on insert)
  Cloning method: Unknown
  Sequencing primers: 5′ T7 promoter
Terms and licenses: Academic/Nonprofit Terms; Industry Terms: Not Available to Industry
Depositor comments: Sequences and further information can be found at https://www.med.unc.edu/orfeome/downloads/pome
How to cite: pOME0002 was a gift from Dirk Dittmer (Addgene plasmid # 178369 ; http://n2t.net/addgene:178369 ; RRID:Addgene_178369)
