[The description below was written by a language model from this plasmid's Addgene catalogue record and pLannotate feature annotations shown in this document.]
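Description:
pOME0002 is a mammalian expression plasmid carrying the K1 open reading frame of Kaposi's sarcoma-associated herpesvirus (human herpesvirus 8), catalogued as built on the pDEST47 backbone. It is propagated in E. coli through a high-copy ColE1/pUC-type origin with ampicillin selection from the β-lactamase gene, and it also carries an f1 phage origin. The sequenced plasmid is 6,318 nt, which is smaller than the listed backbone size of 7,780 bp. Replacement of a backbone cassette by the insert could account for this, but the record lists the cloning method as unknown. No GFP or recombination sites appear in the feature table.

The payload is driven by the human cytomegalovirus immediate-early enhancer and promoter, followed by a T7 promoter that also serves as the sequencing primer site. The K1 coding sequence is fused in frame at its C terminus to a 3xFLAG epitope for antibody detection or immunoprecipitation. The "double stop" in the stated purpose presumably refers to tandem stop codons ending the tagged reading frame, though the record does not explain it. An inverted SP6 promoter and the bovine growth hormone polyadenylation signal lie downstream. A separate SV40 early promoter drives a neomycin phosphotransferase gene with an SV40 poly(A) signal, allowing G418 selection of stably transfected mammalian cells. Short annotations such as the HIV-1 LTR fragment, the ble fragment and the lac elements appear to be backbone remnants rather than functional parts.

K1 is a viral signalling protein that mimics an activated B-cell receptor and promotes host cell survival pathways. The plasmid belongs to a viral ORFeome collection associated with a screen for virus-encoded modulators of p53 signalling, and it is suited to transient or stable expression of tagged K1 in mammalian cells.
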