Features (pLannotate 1.2.2; 22 found; start..end, strand, type, name):
     28..80      -  misc_feature   bom (fragment): basis of mobility region from pBR322
    235..614     +  enhancer       CMV enhancer: human cytomegalovirus immediate early enhancer
    615..818     +  promoter       CMV promoter: human cytomegalovirus (CMV) immediate early promoter
    814..847     +  LTR            5' LTR (truncated) (fragment): truncated 5' long terminal repeat (LTR) from HIV-1
    863..881     +  promoter       T7 promoter: promoter for bacteriophage T7 RNA polymerase
    907..1758    +  CDS            K1: K1_HHV8P - Experimental evidence at protein level: Swiss-Prot protein existence level 1. Promotes host cell survival pathways and may contribute to pathogenesis by preventing infected cells from undergoing apoptosis. Acts in host B-cells by mimicking the activated B-cell receptor complex. The cytoplasmic tail of K1 can induce the phosphorylation of a number of different kinases, leading to the activation of survival signaling pathways. From Human herpesvirus 8 type P (isolate GK18) (HHV-8) (Kaposi's sarcoma-associated herpesvirus).
   1759..1824    +  CDS            3xFLAG: three tandem FLAG® epitope tags, followed by an enterokinase cleavage site
   1871..1889    -  promoter       SP6 promoter: promoter for bacteriophage SP6 RNA polymerase
   1915..2139    +  polyA_signal   bGH poly(A) signal: bovine growth hormone polyadenylation signal
   2143..2164    +  promoter       SV40 promoter (fragment): SV40 enhancer and early promoter
   2185..2613    +  rep_origin     f1 ori (sequence partly withheld): f1 bacteriophage origin of replication; arrow indicates direction of (+) strand synthesis
   2627..2956    +  promoter       SV40 promoter: SV40 enhancer and early promoter
   3023..3814    +  CDS            neo: KKA2_KLEPN - Also known as kan, nptII. Experimental evidence at protein level: Swiss-Prot protein existence level 1. Resistance to kanamycin, neomycin, paromomycin, ribostamycin, butirosin and gentamicin B. From Klebsiella pneumoniae.
   3838..3996    +  CDS            ble (fragment): BLE_KLEPN - Experimental evidence at protein level: Swiss-Prot protein existence level 1. Binding protein with a strong affinity to the bleomycin family of antibiotics. Binds to CL990; an antimitotic-antibiotic compound. From Klebsiella pneumoniae.
   3991..4112    +  polyA_signal   SV40 poly(A) signal: SV40 polyadenylation signal
   4185..4201    -  protein_bind   lac operator: The lac repressor binds to the lac operator to inhibit transcription in E. coli. This inhibition can be relieved by adding lactose or isopropyl-β-D-thiogalactopyranoside (IPTG). lac repressor encoded by lacI
   4209..4239    -  promoter       lac promoter: promoter for the E. coli lac operon
   4254..4275    -  protein_bind   CAP binding site: CAP binding activates transcription in the presence of cAMP. E. coli catabolite activator protein
   4288..4380    -  CDS            lacI (fragment): lac repressor; lacI; The lac repressor binds to the lac operator to inhibit transcription in E. coli. This inhibition can be relieved by adding lactose or isopropyl-β-D-thiogalactopyranoside (IPTG).
   4563..5151    -  rep_origin     ori: high-copy-number ColE1/pMB1/pBR322/pUC origin of replication
   5322..6182    -  CDS            AmpR: β-lactamase; bla; confers resistance to ampicillin, carbenicillin, and related antibiotics
   6183..6287    -  promoter       AmpR promoter: bla
>Addgene plasmid #178369 | pOME0002 | addgene full sequence | sequence record 351525 | Addgene NGS Result
GACGGATCGGGAGATCTCCCGATCCCCTATGGTGCACTCTCAGTACAATCTGCTCTGATGCCGCATAGTT
AAGCCAGTATCTGCTCCCTGCTTGTGTGTTGGAGGTCGCTGAGTAGTGCGCGAGCAAAATTTAAGCTACA
ACAAGGCAAGGCTTGACCGACAATTGCATGAAGAATCTGCTTAGGGTTAGGCGTTTTGCGCTGCTTCGCG
ATGTACGGGCCAGATATACGCGTTGACATTGATTATTGACTAGTTATTAATAGTAATCAATTACGGGGTC
ATTAGTTCATAGCCCATATATGGAGTTCCGCGTTACATAACTTACGGTAAATGGCCCGCCTGGCTGACCG
CCCAACGACCCCCGCCCATTGACGTCAATAATGACGTATGTTCCCATAGTAACGCCAATAGGGACTTTCC
ATTGACGTCAATGGGTGGAGTATTTACGGTAAACTGCCCACTTGGCAGTACATCAAGTGTATCATATGCC
AAGTACGCCCCCTATTGACGTCAATGACGGTAAATGGCCCGCCTGGCATTATGCCCAGTACATGACCTTA
TGGGACTTTCCTACTTGGCAGTACATCTACGTATTAGTCATCGCTATTACCATGGTGATGCGGTTTTGGC
AGTACATCAATGGGCGTGGATAGCGGTTTGACTCACGGGGATTTCCAAGTCTCCACCCCATTGACGTCAA
TGGGAGTTTGTTTTGGCACCAAAATCAACGGGACTTTCCAAAATGTCGTAACAACTCCGCCCCATTGACG
CAAATGGGCGGTAGGCGTGTACGGTGGGAGGTCTATATAAGCAGAGCTCTCTGGCTAACTAGAGAACCCA
CTGCTTACTGGCTTATCGAAATTAATACGACTCACTATAGGGAGACCCAAGCTTGGTACCGCCACCATGT
TCCTGTATGTTGTTTGCAGTCTGGCGGTTTGCTTTCGAGGACTATTAAGCCTTTCTCTGCAATCGTCTCC
AAATTTGTGCCCTGGAGTGATTTCAACGCCTTACACGTTGACCTGTCCGTCTAATACATCCTTGCCAACA
TCCTGGTATTGCAACGATACTCGGCTTCTCCGACTGACGCAGCAAACAATCACTGTTGTCACCCTTATCT
GCAATTTTAGTTGTGTGGGACAATCTGGGCATCGACACAGCCTTTGGATTACATGGTATCCACAACCTGT
CTTACAAACCTTGTGTGGACAACCATCAAACACAGTCACTTGTGGTCAGCATGTTACTTTGTATTGTTCT
ACCTCTGGAAATAATGTTACCGTTTGGCATCTACCAAACGGACGAAATGAAACCGTGTCACAAACTAAAT
ACTATAATTTTACGCTGATGGACCAAACGGAGGGGTGTTATGCTTGTTCTGACGGGCTGTCGTCTCGCCT
GTCAAATCGTCTATGTTTTTCGGCGCGTTGTGCCAATATAACTCTAGAAACTAATACTGTATCTGTCAGC
AGTACTACAGGCTTTAGAACATTCAGTACTAATAGCGATGCAACCACACATGATATACTTGTAATGAAAG
AAGCCAAATCTACAAATCTACATATTCAAGTGCATTTTCTTGTATTTATGACACTCGTAGCTCTGATAGG
AACCATGTGTGGTATCTTAGGAACTATTATCTTTGCCCATTGTCAAAAACAAAGTGACTCAAACAAAACA
GTGCCACAACAATTGCGGGATTATTATTCCCTACACGATTTGTGCACGGAAGACTATACGCAACCAGTGG
ATTGGTACGACTACAAAGACCATGACGGTGATTATAAAGATCATGATATCGATTACAAGGATGACGATGA
CAAGTAGTAACTCGAGGCGGCCGCTCGAGCATGCATCTAGAGGGCCCTATTCTATAGTGTCACCTAAATG
CTAGAGCTCGCTGATCAGCCTCGACTGTGCCTTCTAGTTGCCAGCCATCTGTTGTTTGCCCCTCCCCCGT
GCCTTCCTTGACCCTGGAAGGTGCCACTCCCACTGTCCTTTCCTAATAAAATGAGGAAATTGCATCGCAT
TGTCTGAGTAGGTGTCATTCTATTCTGGGGGGTGGGGTGGGGCAGGACAGCAAGGGGGAGGATTGGGAAG
ACAATAGCAGGCATGCTGGGGATGCGGTGGGCTCTATGGCTTCTGAGGCGGAAAGAACCAGCTGGGGCTC
TAGGGGGTATCCCC
[124 nt withheld, positions 2185-2308]
C
[91 nt withheld, positions 2310-2400]
A
[49 nt withheld, positions 2402-2450]
CCTTTGACGTTGGAGTCCACGTTCTTT
[37 nt withheld, positions 2478-2514]
ACCCTATCTCGGTCTATTCTTTTGATTTATAAGGGATTTTGCCGATTTCGGCCTATTGGTTAAAAAATGA
GCTGATTTAACAAAAATTTAACGCGAATTAATTCTGTGGAATGTGTGTCAGTTAGGGTGTGGAAAGTCCC
CAGGCTCCCCAGCAGGCAGAAGTATGCAAAGCATGCATCTCAATTAGTCAGCAACCAGGTGTGGAAAGTC
CCCAGGCTCCCCAGCAGGCAGAAGTATGCAAAGCATGCATCTCAATTAGTCAGCAACCATAGTCCCGCCC
CTAACTCCGCCCATCCCGCCCCTAACTCCGCCCAGTTCCGCCCATTCTCCGCCCCATGGCTGACTAATTT
TTTTTATTTATGCAGAGGCCGAGGCCGCCTCTGCCTCTGAGCTATTCCAGAAGTAGTGAGGAGGCTTTTT
TGGAGGCCTAGGCTTTTGCAAAAAGCTCCCGGGAGCTTGTATATCCATTTTCGGATCTGATCAAGAGACA
GGATGAGGATCGTTTCGCATGATTGAACAAGATGGATTGCACGCAGGTTCTCCGGCCGCTTGGGTGGAGA
GGCTATTCGGCTATGACTGGGCACAACAGACAATCGGCTGCTCTGATGCCGCCGTGTTCCGGCTGTCAGC
GCAGGGGCGCCCGGTTCTTTTTGTCAAGACCGACCTGTCCGGTGCCCTGAATGAACTGCAGGACGAGGCA
GCGCGGCTATCGTGGCTGGCCACGACGGGCGTTCCTTGCGCAGCTGTGCTCGACGTTGTCACTGAAGCGG
GAAGGGACTGGCTGCTATTGGGCGAAGTGCCGGGGCAGGATCTCCTGTCATCTCACCTTGCTCCTGCCGA
GAAAGTATCCATCATGGCTGATGCAATGCGGCGGCTGCATACGCTTGATCCGGCTACCTGCCCATTCGAC
CACCAAGCGAAACATCGCATCGAGCGAGCACGTACTCGGATGGAAGCCGGTCTTGTCGATCAGGATGATC
TGGACGAAGAGCATCAGGGGCTCGCGCCAGCCGAACTGTTCGCCAGGCTCAAGGCGCGCATGCCCGACGG
CGAGGATCTCGTCGTGACCCATGGCGATGCCTGCTTGCCGAATATCATGGTGGAAAATGGCCGCTTTTCT
GGATTCATCGACTGTGGCCGGCTGGGTGTGGCGGACCGCTATCAGGACATAGCGTTGGCTACCCGTGATA
TTGCTGAAGAGCTTGGCGGCGAATGGGCTGACCGCTTCCTCGTGCTTTACGGTATCGCCGCTCCCGATTC
GCAGCGCATCGCCTTCTATCGCCTTCTTGACGAGTTCTTCTGAGCGGGACTCTGGGGTTCGAAATGACCG
ACCAAGCGACGCCCAACCTGCCATCACGAGATTTCGATTCCACCGCCGCCTTCTATGAAAGGTTGGGCTT
CGGAATCGTTTTCCGGGACGCCGGCTGGATGATCCTCCAGCGCGGGGATCTCATGCTGGAGTTCTTCGCC
CACCCCAACTTGTTTATTGCAGCTTATAATGGTTACAAATAAAGCAATAGCATCACAAATTTCACAAATA
AAGCATTTTTTTCACTGCATTCTAGTTGTGGTTTGTCCAAACTCATCAATGTATCTTATCATGTCTGTAT
ACCGTCGACCTCTAGCTAGAGCTTGGCGTAATCATGGTCATAGCTGTTTCCTGTGTGAAATTGTTATCCG
CTCACAATTCCACACAACATACGAGCCGGAAGCATAAAGTGTAAAGCCTGGGGTGCCTAATGAGTGAGCT
AACTCACATTAATTGCGTTGCGCTCACTGCCCGCTTTCCAGTCGGGAAACCTGTCGTGCCAGCTGCATTA
ATGAATCGGCCAACGCGCGGGGAGAGGCGGTTTGCGTATTGGGCGCTCTTCCGCTTCCTCGCTCACTGAC
TCGCTGCGCTCGGTCGTTCGGCTGCGGCGAGCGGTATCAGCTCACTCAAAGGCGGTAATACGGTTATCCA
CAGAATCAGGGGATAACGCAGGAAAGAACATGTGAGCAAAAGGCCAGCAAAAGGCCAGGAACCGTAAAAA
GGCCGCGTTGCTGGCGTTTTTCCATAGGCTCCGCCCCCCTGACGAGCATCACAAAAATCGACGCTCAAGT
CAGAGGTGGCGAAACCCGACAGGACTATAAAGATACCAGGCGTTTCCCCCTGGAAGCTCCCTCGTGCGCT
CTCCTGTTCCGACCCTGCCGCTTACCGGATACCTGTCCGCCTTTCTCCCTTCGGGAAGCGTGGCGCTTTC
TCATAGCTCACGCTGTAGGTATCTCAGTTCGGTGTAGGTCGTTCGCTCCAAGCTGGGCTGTGTGCACGAA
CCCCCCGTTCAGCCCGACCGCTGCGCCTTATCCGGTAACTATCGTCTTGAGTCCAACCCGGTAAGACACG
ACTTATCGCCACTGGCAGCAGCCACTGGTAACAGGATTAGCAGAGCGAGGTATGTAGGCGGTGCTACAGA
GTTCTTGAAGTGGTGGCCTAACTACGGCTACACTAGAAGAACAGTATTTGGTATCTGCGCTCTGCTGAAG
CCAGTTACCTTCGGAAAAAGAGTTGGTAGCTCTTGATCCGGCAAACAAACCACCGCTGGTAGCGGTGGTT
TTTTTGTTTGCAAGCAGCAGATTACGCGCAGAAAAAAAGGATCTCAAGAAGATCCTTTGATCTTTTCTAC
GGGGTCTGACGCTCAGTGGAACGAAAACTCACGTTAAGGGATTTTGGTCATGAGATTATCAAAAAGGATC
TTCACCTAGATCCTTTTAAATTAAAAATGAAGTTTTAAATCAATCTAAAGTATATATGAGTAAACTTGGT
CTGACAGTTACCAATGCTTAATCAGTGAGGCACCTATCTCAGCGATCTGTCTATTTCGTTCATCCATAGT
TGCCTGACTCCCCGTCGTGTAGATAACTACGATACGGGAGGGCTTACCATCTGGCCCCAGTGCTGCAATG
ATACCGCGAGACCCACGCTCACCGGCTCCAGATTTATCAGCAATAAACCAGCCAGCCGGAAGGGCCGAGC
GCAGAAGTGGTCCTGCAACTTTATCCGCCTCCATCCAGTCTATTAATTGTTGCCGGGAAGCTAGAGTAAG
TAGTTCGCCAGTTAATAGTTTGCGCAACGTTGTTGCCATTGCTACAGGCATCGTGGTGTCACGCTCGTCG
TTTGGTATGGCTTCATTCAGCTCCGGTTCCCAACGATCAAGGCGAGTTACATGATCCCCCATGTTGTGCA
AAAAAGCGGTTAGCTCCTTCGGTCCTCCGATCGTTGTCAGAAGTAAGTTGGCCGCAGTGTTATCACTCAT
GGTTATGGCAGCACTGCATAATTCTCTTACTGTCATGCCATCCGTAAGATGCTTTTCTGTGACTGGTGAG
TACTCAACCAAGTCATTCTGAGAATAGTGTATGCGGCGACCGAGTTGCTCTTGCCCGGCGTCAATACGGG
ATAATACCGCGCCACATAGCAGAACTTTAAAAGTGCTCATCATTGGAAAACGTTCTTCGGGGCGAAAACT
CTCAAGGATCTTACCGCTGTTGAGATCCAGTTCGATGTAACCCACTCGTGCACCCAACTGATCTTCAGCA
TCTTTTACTTTCACCAGCGTTTCTGGGTGAGCAAAAACAGGAAGGCAAAATGCCGCAAAAAAGGGAATAA
GGGCGACACGGAAATGTTGAATACTCATACTCTTCCTTTTTCAATATTATTGAAGCATTTATCAGGGTTA
TTGTCTCATGAGCGGATACATATTTGAATGTATTTAGAAAAATAAACAAATAGGGGTTCCGCGCACATTT
CCCCGAAAAGTGCCACCTGACGTC
