>Addgene plasmid #178369 | pOME0002 | depositor partial sequence | sequence record 346399 | Insert
GTCGACGGTACCGCCACCATGTTCCTGTATGTTGTTTGCAGTCTGGCGGTTTGCTTTCGAGGACTATTAA
GCCTTTCTCTGCAATCGTCTCCAAATTTGTGCCCTGGAGTGATTTCAACGCCTTACACGTTGACCTGTCC
GTCTAATACATCCTTGCCAACATCCTGGTATTGCAACGATACTCGGCTTCTCCGACTGACGCAGCAAACA
ATCACTGTTGTCACCCTTATCTGCAATTTTAGTTGTGTGGGACAATCTGGGCATCGACACAGCCTTTGGA
TTACATGGTATCCACAACCTGTCTTACAAACCTTGTGTGGACAACCATCAAACACAGTCACTTGTGGTCA
GCATGTTACTTTGTATTGTTCTACCTCTGGAAATAATGTTACCGTTTGGCATCTACCAAACGGACGAAAT
GAAACCGTGTCACAAACTAAATACTATAATTTTACGCTGATGGACCAAACGGAGGGGTGTTATGCTTGTT
CTGACGGGCTGTCGTCTCGCCTGTCAAATCGTCTATGTTTTTCGGCGCGTTGTGCCAATATAACTCTAGA
AACTAATACTGTATCTGTCAGCAGTACTACAGGCTTTAGAACATTCAGTACTAATAGCGATGCAACCACA
CATGATATACTTGTAATGAAAGAAGCCAAATCTACAAATCTACATATTCAAGTGCATTTTCTTGTATTTA
TGACACTCGTAGCTCTGATAGGAACCATGTGTGGTATCTTAGGAACTATTATCTTTGCCCATTGTCAAAA
ACAAAGTGACTCAAACAAAACAGTGCCACAACAATTGCGGGATTATTATTCCCTACACGATTTGTGCACG
GAAGACTATACGCAACCAGTGGATTGGTACGACTACAAAGACCATGACGGTGATTATAAAGATCATGATA
TCGATTACAAGGATGACGATGACAAGTAGTAACTCGAGGCGGCCGC
