>Addgene plasmid #178369 | pOME0002 | depositor partial sequence | sequence record 346400 | Backbone
GACGGATCGGGAGATCTCCCGATCCCCTATGGTGCACTCTCAGTACAATCTGCTCTGATGCCGCATAGTT
AAGCCAGTATCTGCTCCCTGCTTGTGTGTTGGAGGTCGCTGAGTAGTGCGCGAGCAAAATTTAAGCTACA
ACAAGGCAAGGCTTGACCGACAATTGCATGAAGAATCTGCTTAGGGTTAGGCGTTTTGCGCTGCTTCGCG
ATGTACGGGCCAGATATACGCGTTGACATTGATTATTGACTAGTTATTAATAGTAATCAATTACGGGGTC
ATTAGTTCATAGCCCATATATGGAGTTCCGCGTTACATAACTTACGGTAAATGGCCCGCCTGGCTGACCG
CCCAACGACCCCCGCCCATTGACGTCAATAATGACGTATGTTCCCATAGTAACGCCAATAGGGACTTTCC
ATTGACGTCAATGGGTGGAGTATTTACGGTAAACTGCCCACTTGGCAGTACATCAAGTGTATCATATGCC
AAGTACGCCCCCTATTGACGTCAATGACGGTAAATGGCCCGCCTGGCATTATGCCCAGTACATGACCTTA
TGGGACTTTCCTACTTGGCAGTACATCTACGTATTAGTCATCGCTATTACCATGGTGATGCGGTTTTGGC
AGTACATCAATGGGCGTGGATAGCGGTTTGACTCACGGGGATTTCCAAGTCTCCACCCCATTGACGTCAA
TGGGAGTTTGTTTTGGCACCAAAATCAACGGGACTTTCCAAAATGTCGTAACAACTCCGCCCCATTGACG
CAAATGGGCGGTAGGCGTGTACGGTGGGAGGTCTATATAAGCAGAGCTCTCTGGCTAACTAGAGAACCCA
CTGCTTACTGGCTTATCGAAATTAATACGACTCACTATAGGGAGACCCAAGCTGGCTAGTTAAGCTTGAT
CAAACAAGTTTGTACAAAAAAGCTGAACGAGAAACGTAAAATGATATAAATATCAATATATTAAATTAGA
TTTTGCATAAAAAACAGACTACATAATACTGTAAAACACAACATATCCAGTCACTATGGCGGCCGCATTA
GGCACCCCAGGCTTTACACTTTATGCTTCCGGCTCGTATAATGTGTGGATTTTGAGTTAGGATCCGTCGA
GATTTTCAGGAGCTAAGGAAGCTAAAATGGAGAAAAAAATCACTGGATATACCACCGTTGATATATCCCA
ATGGCATCGTAAAGAACATTTTGAGGCATTTCAGTCAGTTGCTCAATGTACCTATAACCAGACCGTTCAG
CTGGATATTACGGCCTTTTTAAAGACCGTAAAGAAAAATAAGCACAAGTTTTATCCGGCCTTTATTCACA
TTCTTGCCCGCCTGATGAATGCTCATCCGGAATTCCGTATGGCAATGAAAGACGGTGAGCTGGTGATATG
GGATAGTGTTCACCCTTGTTACACCGTTTTCCATGAGCAAACTGAAACGTTTTCATCGCTCTGGAGTGAA
TACCACGACGATTTCCGGCAGTTTCTACACATATATTCGCAAGATGTGGCGTGTTACGGTGAAAACCTGG
CCTATTTCCCTAAAGGGTTTATTGAGAATATGTTTTTCGTCTCAGCCAATCCCTGGGTGAGTTTCACCAG
TTTTGATTTAAACGTGGCCAATATGGACAACTTCTTCGCCCCCGTTTTCACCATGGGCAAATATTATACG
CAAGGCGACAAGGTGCTGATGCCGCTGGCGATTCAGGTTCATCATGCCGTTTGTGATGGCTTCCATGTCG
GCAGAATGCTTAATGAATTACAACAGTACTGCGATGAGTGGCAGGCGGGGCGTAATCTAGAGGATCCGGC
TTACTAAAAGCCAGATAACAGTATGCGTATTTGCGCGCTGATTTTTGCGGTATAAGAATATATACTGATA
TGTATACCCGAAGTATGTCAAAAAGAGGTATGCTATGAAGCAGCGTATTACAGTGACAGTTGACAGCGAC
AGCTATCAGTTGCTCAAGGCATATATGATGTCAATATCTCCGGTCTGGTAAGCACAACCATGCAGAATGA
AGCCCGTCGTCTGCGTGCCGAACGCTGGAAAGCGGAAAATCAGGAAGGGATGGCTGAGGTCGCCCGGTTT
ATTGAAATGAACGGCTCTTTTGCTGACGAGAACAGGGGCTGGTGAAATGCAGTTTAAGGTTTACACCTAT
AAAAGAGAGAGCCGTTATCGTCTGTTTGTGGATGTACAGAGTGATATTATTGACACGCCCGGGCGACGGA
TGGTGATCCCCCTGGCCAGTGCACGTCTGCTGTCAGATAAAGTCCCCCGTGAACTTTACCCGGTGGTGCA
TATCGGGGATGAAAGCTGGCGCATGATGACCACCGATATGGCCAGTGTGCCGGTCTCCGTTATCGGGGAA
GAAGTGGCTGATCTCAGCCACCGCGAAAATGACATCAAAAACGCCATTAACCTGATGTTCTGGGGAATAT
AAATGTCAGGCTCCCTTATACACAGCCAGTCTGCAGGTCGACCATAGTGACTGGATATGTTGTGTTTTAC
AGTATTATGTAGTCTGTTTTTTATGCAAAATCTAATTTAATATATTGATATTTATATCATTTTACGTTTC
TCGTTCAGCTTTCTTGTACAAAGTGGTTCGATCTAGAATGGCTAGCAAAGGAGAAGAACTTTTCACTGGA
GTTGTCCCAATTCTTGTTGAATTAGATGGTGATGTTAATGGGCACAAATTTTCTGTCAGTGGAGAGGGTG
AAGGTGATGCTACATACGGAAAGCTTACCCTTAAATTTATTTGCACTACTGGAAAACTACCTGTTCCATG
GCCAACACTTGTCACTACTTTCTCTTATGGTGTTCAATGCTTTTCCCGTTATCCGGATCATATGAAACGG
CATGACTTTTTCAAGAGTGCCATGCCCGAAGGTTATGTACAGGAACGCACTATATCTTTCAAAGATGACG
GGAACTACAAGACGCGTGCTGAAGTCAAGTTTGAAGGTGATACCCTTGTTAATCGTATCGAGTTAAAAGG
TATTGATTTTAAAGAAGATGGAAACATTCTCGGACACAAACTCGAGTACAACTATAACTCACACAATGTA
TACATCACGGCAGACAAACAAAAGAATGGAATCAAAGCTAACTTCAAAATTCGCCACAACATTGAAGATG
GATCCGTTCAACTAGCAGACCATTATCAACAAAATACTCCAATTGGCGATGGCCCTGTCCTTTTACCAGA
CAACCATTACCTGTCGACACAATCTGCCCTTTCGAAAGATCCCAACGAAAAGCGTGACCACATGGTCCTT
CTTGAGTTTGTAACTGCTGCTGGGATTACACATGGCATGGATGAGCTCTACAAATAATGAATTAAACCCG
CTGATCAGCCTCGACTGTGCCTTCTAGTTGCCAGCCATCTGTTGTTTGCCCCTCCCCCGTGCCTTCCTTG
ACCCTGGAAGGTGCCACTCCCACTGTCCTTTCCTAATAAAATGAGGAAATTGCATCGCATTGTCTGAGTA
GGTGTCATTCTATTCTGGGGGGTGGGGTGGGGCAGGACAGCAAGGGGGAGGATTGGGAAGACAATAGCAG
GCATGCTGGGGATGCGGTGGGCTCTATGGCTTCTGAGGCGGAAAGAACCAGCTGGGGCTCTAGGGGGTAT
CCCC
[124 nt withheld, positions 3645-3768]
C
[91 nt withheld, positions 3770-3860]
A
[49 nt withheld, positions 3862-3910]
CCTTTGACGTTGGAGTCCACGTTCTTT
[37 nt withheld, positions 3938-3974]
ACCCTATCTCGGTCTATTCTTTTGATTTATAAGGGATTTTGCCGATTTCGGCCTATTGGTTAAAAAATGA
GCTGATTTAACAAAAATTTAACGCGAATTAATTCTGTGGAATGTGTGTCAGTTAGGGTGTGGAAAGTCCC
CAGGCTCCCCAGCAGGCAGAAGTATGCAAAGCATGCATCTCAATTAGTCAGCAACCAGGTGTGGAAAGTC
CCCAGGCTCCCCAGCAGGCAGAAGTATGCAAAGCATGCATCTCAATTAGTCAGCAACCATAGTCCCGCCC
CTAACTCCGCCCATCCCGCCCCTAACTCCGCCCAGTTCCGCCCATTCTCCGCCCCATGGCTGACTAATTT
TTTTTATTTATGCAGAGGCCGAGGCCGCCTCTGCCTCTGAGCTATTCCAGAAGTAGTGAGGAGGCTTTTT
TGGAGGCCTAGGCTTTTGCAAAAAGCTCCCGGGAGCTTGTATATCCATTTTCGGATCTGATCAAGAGACA
GGATGAGGATCGTTTCGCATGATTGAACAAGATGGATTGCACGCAGGTTCTCCGGCCGCTTGGGTGGAGA
GGCTATTCGGCTATGACTGGGCACAACAGACAATCGGCTGCTCTGATGCCGCCGTGTTCCGGCTGTCAGC
GCAGGGGCGCCCGGTTCTTTTTGTCAAGACCGACCTGTCCGGTGCCCTGAATGAACTGCAGGACGAGGCA
GCGCGGCTATCGTGGCTGGCCACGACGGGCGTTCCTTGCGCAGCTGTGCTCGACGTTGTCACTGAAGCGG
GAAGGGACTGGCTGCTATTGGGCGAAGTGCCGGGGCAGGATCTCCTGTCATCTCACCTTGCTCCTGCCGA
GAAAGTATCCATCATGGCTGATGCAATGCGGCGGCTGCATACGCTTGATCCGGCTACCTGCCCATTCGAC
CACCAAGCGAAACATCGCATCGAGCGAGCACGTACTCGGATGGAAGCCGGTCTTGTCGATCAGGATGATC
TGGACGAAGAGCATCAGGGGCTCGCGCCAGCCGAACTGTTCGCCAGGCTCAAGGCGCGCATGCCCGACGG
CGAGGATCTCGTCGTGACCCATGGCGATGCCTGCTTGCCGAATATCATGGTGGAAAATGGCCGCTTTTCT
GGATTCATCGACTGTGGCCGGCTGGGTGTGGCGGACCGCTATCAGGACATAGCGTTGGCTACCCGTGATA
TTGCTGAAGAGCTTGGCGGCGAATGGGCTGACCGCTTCCTCGTGCTTTACGGTATCGCCGCTCCCGATTC
GCAGCGCATCGCCTTCTATCGCCTTCTTGACGAGTTCTTCTGAGCGGGACTCTGGGGTTCGCGAAATGAC
CGACCAAGCGACGCCCAACCTGCCATCACGAGATTTCGATTCCACCGCCGCCTTCTATGAAAGGTTGGGC
TTCGGAATCGTTTTCCGGGACGCCGGCTGGATGATCCTCCAGCGCGGGGATCTCATGCTGGAGTTCTTCG
CCCACCCCAACTTGTTTATTGCAGCTTATAATGGTTACAAATAAAGCAATAGCATCACAAATTTCACAAA
TAAAGCATTTTTTTCACTGCATTCTAGTTGTGGTTTGTCCAAACTCATCAATGTATCTTATCATGTCTGT
ATACCGTCGACCTCTAGCTAGAGCTTGGCGTAATCATGGTCATAGCTGTTTCCTGTGTGAAATTGTTATC
CGCTCACAATTCCACACAACATACGAGCCGGAAGCATAAAGTGTAAAGCCTGGGGTGCCTAATGAGTGAG
CTAACTCACATTAATTGCGTTGCGCTCACTGCCCGCTTTCCAGTCGGGAAACCTGTCGTGCCAGCTGCAT
TAATGAATCGGCCAACGCGCGGGGAGAGGCGGTTTGCGTATTGGGCGCTCTTCCGCTTCCTCGCTCACTG
ACTCGCTGCGCTCGGTCGTTCGGCTGCGGCGAGCGGTATCAGCTCACTCAAAGGCGGTAATACGGTTATC
CACAGAATCAGGGGATAACGCAGGAAAGAACATGTGAGCAAAAGGCCAGCAAAAGGCCAGGAACCGTAAA
AAGGCCGCGTTGCTGGCGTTTTTCCATAGGCTCCGCCCCCCTGACGAGCATCACAAAAATCGACGCTCAA
GTCAGAGGTGGCGAAACCCGACAGGACTATAAAGATACCAGGCGTTTCCCCCTGGAAGCTCCCTCGTGCG
CTCTCCTGTTCCGACCCTGCCGCTTACCGGATACCTGTCCGCCTTTCTCCCTTCGGGAAGCGTGGCGCTT
TCTCATAGCTCACGCTGTAGGTATCTCAGTTCGGTGTAGGTCGTTCGCTCCAAGCTGGGCTGTGTGCACG
AACCCCCCGTTCAGCCCGACCGCTGCGCCTTATCCGGTAACTATCGTCTTGAGTCCAACCCGGTAAGACA
CGACTTATCGCCACTGGCAGCAGCCACTGGTAACAGGATTAGCAGAGCGAGGTATGTAGGCGGTGCTACA
GAGTTCTTGAAGTGGTGGCCTAACTACGGCTACACTAGAAGAACAGTATTTGGTATCTGCGCTCTGCTGA
AGCCAGTTACCTTCGGAAAAAGAGTTGGTAGCTCTTGATCCGGCAAACAAACCACCGCTGGTAGCGGTGG
TTTTTTTGTTTGCAAGCAGCAGATTACGCGCAGAAAAAAAGGATCTCAAGAAGATCCTTTGATCTTTTCT
ACGGGGTCTGACGCTCAGTGGAACGAAAACTCACGTTAAGGGATTTTGGTCATGAGATTATCAAAAAGGA
TCTTCACCTAGATCCTTTTAAATTAAAAATGAAGTTTTAAATCAATCTAAAGTATATATGAGTAAACTTG
GTCTGACAGTTACCAATGCTTAATCAGTGAGGCACCTATCTCAGCGATCTGTCTATTTCGTTCATCCATA
GTTGCCTGACTCCCCGTCGTGTAGATAACTACGATACGGGAGGGCTTACCATCTGGCCCCAGTGCTGCAA
TGATACCGCGAGACCCACGCTCACCGGCTCCAGATTTATCAGCAATAAACCAGCCAGCCGGAAGGGCCGA
GCGCAGAAGTGGTCCTGCAACTTTATCCGCCTCCATCCAGTCTATTAATTGTTGCCGGGAAGCTAGAGTA
AGTAGTTCGCCAGTTAATAGTTTGCGCAACGTTGTTGCCATTGCTACAGGCATCGTGGTGTCACGCTCGT
CGTTTGGTATGGCTTCATTCAGCTCCGGTTCCCAACGATCAAGGCGAGTTACATGATCCCCCATGTTGTG
CAAAAAAGCGGTTAGCTCCTTCGGTCCTCCGATCGTTGTCAGAAGTAAGTTGGCCGCAGTGTTATCACTC
ATGGTTATGGCAGCACTGCATAATTCTCTTACTGTCATGCCATCCGTAAGATGCTTTTCTGTGACTGGTG
AGTACTCAACCAAGTCATTCTGAGAATAGTGTATGCGGCGACCGAGTTGCTCTTGCCCGGCGTCAATACG
GGATAATACCGCGCCACATAGCAGAACTTTAAAAGTGCTCATCATTGGAAAACGTTCTTCGGGGCGAAAA
CTCTCAAGGATCTTACCGCTGTTGAGATCCAGTTCGATGTAACCCACTCGTGCACCCAACTGATCTTCAG
CATCTTTTACTTTCACCAGCGTTTCTGGGTGAGCAAAAACAGGAAGGCAAAATGCCGCAAAAAAGGGAAT
AAGGGCGACACGGAAATGTTGAATACTCATACTCTTCCTTTTTCAATATTATTGAAGCATTTATCAGGGT
TATTGTCTCATGAGCGGATACATATTTGAATGTATTTAGAAAAATAAACAAATAGGGGTTCCGCGCACAT
TTCCCCGAAAAGTGCCACCTGACGTC
